>Addgene plasmid #106257 | pZA-YFP-R5 | depositor full sequence | sequence record 201126 | pZA-YFP-R5 sequence 2828 bps
TTTCCATAGGCTCCGCCCCCCTGACAAGCATCACGAAATCTGACGCTCAAATCAGTGGTGGCGAAACCCG
ACAGGACTATAAAGATACCAGGCGTTTCCCCCTGGCGGCTCCCTCGTGCGCTCTCCTGTTCCTGCCTTTC
GGTTTACCGGTGTCATTCCGCTGTTATGGCCGCGTTTGTCTCATTCCACGCCTGACACTCAGTTCCGGGT
AGGCAGTTCGCTCCAAGCTGGACTGTATGCACGAACCCCCCGTTCAGTCCGACCGCTGCGCCTTATCCGG
TAACTATCGTCTTGAGTCCAACCCGGAAAGACATGCAAAAGCACCACTGGCAGCAGCCACTGGTAATTGA
TTTAGAGGAGTTAGTCTTGAAGTCATGCGCCGGTTAAGGCTAAACTGAAAGGACAAGTTTTGGTGACTGC
GCTCCTCCAAGCCAGTTACCTCGGTTCAAAGAGTTGGTAGCTCAGAGAACCTTCGAAAAACCGCCCTGCA
AGGCGGTTTTTTCGTTTTCAGAGCAAGAGATTACGCGCAGACCAAAACGATCTCAAGAAGATCATCTTAT
TAATCAGATAAAATATTTCTAGATTTCAGTGCAATTTATCTCTTCAAATGTAGCACCTGAAGTCAGCCCC
ATACGATATAAGTTGTTACTAGTGCTTGGATTCTCACCAATAAAAAACGCCCGGCGGCAACCGAGCGTTC
TGAACAAATCCAGATGGAGTTCTGAGGTCATTACTGGATCTATCAACAGGAGTCCAAGCGAGCTCGATAT
CAAATTACGCCCCGCCCTGCCACTCATCGCAGTACTGTTGTAATTCATTAAGCATTCTGCCGACATGGAA
GCCATCACAGACGGCATGATGAACCTGAATCGCCAGCGGCATCAGCACCTTGTCGCCTTGCGTATAATAT
TTGCCCATGGTGAAAACGGGGGCGAAGAAGTTGTCCATATTGGCCACGTTTAAATCAAAACTGGTGAAAC
TCACCCAGGGATTGGCTGAGACGAAAAACATATTCTCAATAAACCCTTTAGGGAAATAGGCCAGGTTTTC
ACCGTAACACGCCACATCTTGCGAATATATGTGTAGAAACTGCCGGAAATCGTCGTGGTATTCACTCCAG
AGCGATGAAAACGTTTCAGTTTGCTCATGGAAAACGGTGTAACAAGGGTGAACACTATCCCATATCACCA
GCTCACCGTCTTTCATTGCCATACGGAATTCCGGATGAGCATTCATCAGGCGGGCAAGAATGTGAATAAA
GGCCGGATAAAACTTGTGCTTATTTTTCTTTACGGTCTTTAAAAAGGCCGTAATATCCAGCTGAACGGTC
TGGTTATAGGTACATTGAGCAACTGACTGAAATGCCTCAAAATGTTCTTTACGATGCCATTGGGATATAT
CAACGGTGGTATATCCAGTGATTTTTTTCTCCATTTTAGCTTCCTTAGCTCCTGAAAATCTCGATAACTC
AAAAAATACGCCCGGTAGTGATCTTATTTCATTATGGTGAAAGTTGGAACCTCTTACGTGCCGATCAACG
TCTCATTTTCGCCAGATATCGACGTCTAAGAAACCATTATTATCATGACATTAACCTATAAAAATAGGCG
TATCACGAGGCCCTTTCGTCTTCACCTCGAGTCCCTATCAGTGATAGAGATTGACATCCCTATCAGTGAT
AGAGATACTGAGCACATCAGCAGGACGCACTGACCGAATTCATTAAAGAGGAGAAAGGTACCATGAGCAA
AGGTGAAGAACTGTTCACCGGCGTTGTGCCAATTCTGGTTGAGCTGGATGGTGACGTGAATGGCCACAAA
TTTTCCGTGTCTGGTGAAGGCGAGGGTGATGCTACTTATGGCAAACTGACTCTGAAACTGATCTGTACCA
CCGGCAAACTGCCTGTTCCGTGGCCAACTCTGGTCACTACTCTGGGTTACGGCCTGATGTGTTTTGCGCG
TTACCCGGATCACATGAAACAGCATGACTTCTTCAAATCTGCCATGCCGGAAGGCTATGTCCAAGAACGT
ACGATCTTTTTCAAGGACGACGGCAACTATAAAACCCGTGCCGAAGTTAAATTCGAGGGTGACACCCTGG
TTAACCGCATCGAACTGAAAGGCATTGACTTCAAAGAGGACGGCAACATTCTGGGTCACAAGCTGGAATA
CAACTACAACTCCCACAACGTTTACATTACTGCTGACAAGCAGAAAAACGGCATCAAAGCAAACTTCAAG
ATCCGTCACAACATTGAAGATGGTGGCGTACAGCTGGCAGATCACTACCAGCAGAACACTCCAATCGGTG
ATGGCCCAGTACTGCTGCCAGATAACCATTACCTGTCCTACCAGAGCAAACTGTCTAAAGACCCGAACGA
AAAACGTGACCACATGGTACTGCTGGAATTTGTTACCGCGGCAGGCATTACCCACGGTATGGACGAACTG
TATAAAGGTGGCGGTGGCAGTGGCGGCGGCGGTAGCGGCGGGGGAGGATCTAGCAGCAAAAAAAGCGGCA
GCTATAGCGGCAGCAAAGGCAGCAAACGCCGCATTCTGTAAACGCGTGGCATCAAATAAAACGAAAGGCT
CAGTCGAAAGACTGGGCCTTTCGTTTTATCTGTTGTTTGTCGGTGAACGCTCTCCTGAGTAGGACAAATC
CGCCGCCCTAGACCTAGGGGATATATTCCGCTTCCTCGCTCACTGACTCGCTACGCTCGGTCGTTCGACT
GCGGCGAGCGGAAATGGCTTACGAACGGGGCGGAGATTTCCTGGAAGATGCCAGGAAGATACTTAACAGG
GAAGTGAGAGGGCCGCGGCAAAGCCGTT
Features (pLannotate 1.2.2; 8 found; start..end, strand, type, name):
      1..546     -  rep_origin     p15A ori: Plasmids containing the medium-copy-number p15A origin of replication can be propagated in E. coli cells that contain a second plasmid with the ColE1 origin.
    660..754     -  terminator     lambda t0 terminator: transcription terminator from phage lambda
    775..1434    -  CDS            CmR: chloramphenicol acetyltransferase; cat; confers resistance to chloramphenicol
   1435..1537    -  promoter       cat promoter: promoter of the E. coli cat gene encoding chloramphenicol acetyltransferase
   1642..1715    +  promoter       PLtetO-1 promoter: modified phage lambda PL promoter with tet operator sites (Lutz and Bujard, 1997)
   1746..2456    +  CDS            mVenus-Q69M: mVenus-Q69M is a basic (constitutively fluorescent) yellow fluorescent protein published in 2010, derived from Aequorea victoria. It is reported to be a very rapidly-maturing monomer.
   2573..2659    +  terminator     rrnB T1 terminator: Escherichia coli rrnB; transcription terminator T1 from the E. coli rrnB gene
   2686..2741    -  rep_origin     RSF ori (fragment): Plasmids containing the RSF 1030 origin of replication can be propagated in E. coli cells that contain additional plasmids with compatible origins.
