>Addgene plasmid #106257 | pZA-YFP-R5 | addgene full sequence | sequence record 232730 | Addgene NGS Result
TCCCTATCAGTGATAGAGATTGACATCCCTATCAGTGATAGAGATACTGAGCACATCAGCAGGACGCACT
GACCGAATTCTACCATTCACCTCTTGGATTTGGGTATTAAAGAGGAGAAAGGTACCATGAGCAAAGGTGA
AGAACTGTTCACCGGCGTTGTGCCAATTCTGGTTGAGCTGGATGGTGACGTGAATGGCCACAAATTTTCC
GTGTCTGGTGAAGGCGAGGGTGATGCTACTTATGGCAAACTGACTCTGAAACTGATCTGTACCACCGGCA
AACTGCCTGTTCCGTGGCCAACTCTGGTCACTACTCTGGGTTACGGCCTGATGTGTTTTGCGCGTTACCC
GGATCACATGAAACAGCATGACTTCTTCAAATCTGCCATGCCGGAAGGCTATGTCCAAGAACGTACGATC
TTTTTCAAGGACGACGGCAACTATAAAACCCGTGCCGAAGTTAAATTCGAGGGTGACACCCTGGTTAACC
GCATCGAACTGAAAGGCATTGACTTCAAAGAGGACGGCAACATTCTGGGTCACAAGCTGGAATACAACTA
CAACTCCCACAACGTTTACATTACTGCTGACAAGCAGAAAAACGGCATCAAAGCAAACTTCAAGATCCGT
CACAACATTGAAGATGGTGGCGTACAGCTGGCAGATCACTACCAGCAGAACACTCCAATCGGTGATGGCC
CAGTACTGCTGCCAGATAACCATTACCTGTCCTACCAGAGCAAACTGTCTAAAGACCCGAACGAAAAACG
TGACCACATGGTACTGCTGGAATTTGTTACCGCGGCAGGCATTACCCACGGTATGGACGAACTGTATAAA
GGTGGCGGTGGCAGTGGCGGCGGCGGTAGCGGCGGGGGAGGATCTAGCAGCAAAAAAAGCGGCAGCTATA
GCGGCAGCAAAGGCAGCAAACGCCGCATTCTGTAAACGCGTGGCATCAAATAAAACGAAAGGCTCAGTCG
AAAGACTGGGCCTTTCGTTTTATCTGTTGTTTGTCGGTGAACGCTCTCCTGAGTAGGACAAATCCGCCGC
CCTAGACCTAGGGATATATTCCGCTTCCTCGCTCACTGACTCGCTACGCTCGGTCGTTCGACTGCGGCGA
GCGGAAATGGCTTACGAACGGGGCGGAGATTTCCTGGAAGATGCCAGGAAGATACTTAACAGGGAAGTGA
GAGGGCCGCGGCAAAGCCGTTTTTCCATAGGCTCCGCCCCCCTGACAAGCATCACGAAATCTGACGCTCA
AATCAGTGGTGGCGAAACCCGACAGGACTATAAAGATACCAGGCGTTTCCCCCTGGCGGCTCCCTCGTGC
GCTCTCCTGTTCCTGCCTTTCGGTTTACCGGTGTCATTCCGCTGTTATGGCCGCGTTTGTCTCATTCCAC
GCCTGACACTCAGTTCCGGGTAGGCAGTTCGCTCCAAGCTGGACTGTATGCACGAACCCCCCGTTCAGTC
CGACCGCTGCGCCTTATCCGGTAACTATCGTCTTGAGTCCAACCCGGAAAGACATGCAAAAGCACCACTG
GCAGCAGCCACTGGTAATTGATTTAGAGGAGTTAGTCTTGAAGTCATGCGCCGGTTAAGGCTAAACTGAA
AGGACAAGTTTTGGTGACTGCGCTCCTCCAAGCCAGTTACCTCGGTTCAAAGAGTTGGTAGCTCAGAGAA
CCTTCGAAAAACCGCCCTGCAAGGCGGTTTTTTCGTTTTCAGAGCAAGAGATTACGCGCAGACCAAAACG
ATCTCAAGAAGATCATCTTATTAATCAGATAAAATATTTCTAGATTTCAGTGCAATTTATCTCTTCAAAT
GTAGCACCTGAAGTCAGCCCCATACGATATAAGTTGTTACTAGTGCTTGGATTCTCACCAATAAAAAACG
CCCGGCGGCAACCGAGCGTTCTGAACAAATCCAGATGGAGTTCTGAGGTCATTACTGGATCTATCAACAG
GAGTCCAAGCGAGCTCGATATCAAATTACGCCCCGCCCTGCCACTCATCGCAGTACTGTTGTAATTCATT
AAGCATTCTGCCGACATGGAAGCCATCACAAACGGCATGATGAACCTGAATCGCCAGCGGCATCAGCACC
TTGTCGCCTTGCGTATAATATTTGCCCATGGTGAAAACGGGGGCGAAGAAGTTGTCCATATTGGCCACGT
TTAAATCAAAACTGGTGAAACTCACCCAGGGATTGGCTGAGACGAAAAACATATTCTCAATAAACCCTTT
AGGGAAATAGGCCAGGTTTTCACCGTAACACGCCACATCTTGCGAATATATGTGTAGAAACTGCCGGAAA
TCGTCGTGGTATTCACTCCAGAGCGATGAAAACGTTTCAGTTTGCTCATGGAAAACGGTGTAACAAGGGT
GAACACTATCCCATATCACCAGCTCACCGTCTTTCATTGCCATACGGAATTCCGGATGAGCATTCATCAG
GCGGGCAAGAATGTGAATAAAGGCCGGATAAAACTTGTGCTTATTTTTCTTTACGGTCTTTAAAAAGGCC
GTAATATCCAGCTGAACGGTCTGGTTATAGGTACATTGAGCAACTGACTGAAATGCCTCAAAATGTTCTT
TACGATGCCATTGGGATATATCAACGGTGGTATATCCAGTGATTTTTTTCTCCATTTTAGCTTCCTTAGC
TCCTGAAAATCTCGATAACTCAAAAAATACGCCCGGTAGTGATCTTATTTCATTATGGTGAAAGTTGGAA
CCTCTTACGTGCCGATCAACGTCTCATTTTCGCCAGATATCGACGTCAAAGGGCCCTCCCTATCAGTGAT
AGAGATTGACATCCCTATCAGTGATAGAGATACTGAGCACAGTCGACACCCAAATCCAGGAGGTGATTGG
TAGTGGTGGTTAATGAAAATTAACTTACTACTACCATATATCTCTAGATGCCTGGCGGCAGTAGCGCGGT
GGTCCCACCTGACCCCATGCCGAACTCAGAAGTGAAACGCCGTAGCGCCGATGGTAGTGTGGGGTCTCCC
CATGCGAGAGTAGGGAACTGCCAGGCATCAAATAAAACGAAAGGCTCAGTCGAAAGACTGGGCCTTCTCG
AG
Features (pLannotate 1.2.2; 11 found; start..end, strand, type, name):
      1..74      +  promoter       PLtetO-1 promoter: modified phage lambda PL promoter with tet operator sites (Lutz and Bujard, 1997)
    130..840     +  CDS            mVenus-Q69M: mVenus-Q69M is a basic (constitutively fluorescent) yellow fluorescent protein published in 2010, derived from Aequorea victoria. It is reported to be a very rapidly-maturing monomer.
    957..1043    +  terminator     rrnB T1 terminator: Escherichia coli rrnB; transcription terminator T1 from the E. coli rrnB gene
   1069..1124    -  rep_origin     RSF ori (fragment): Plasmids containing the RSF 1030 origin of replication can be propagated in E. coli cells that contain additional plasmids with compatible origins.
   1212..1757    -  rep_origin     p15A ori: Plasmids containing the medium-copy-number p15A origin of replication can be propagated in E. coli cells that contain a second plasmid with the ColE1 origin.
   1871..1965    -  terminator     lambda t0 terminator: transcription terminator from phage lambda
   1986..2645    -  CDS            CmR: chloramphenicol acetyltransferase; cat; confers resistance to chloramphenicol
   2646..2748    -  promoter       cat promoter: promoter of the E. coli cat gene encoding chloramphenicol acetyltransferase
   2787..2841    +  promoter       PLtetO-1 promoter (fragment): modified phage lambda PL promoter with tet operator sites (Lutz and Bujard, 1997)
   2920..3035    +  ncRNA          5S rRNA: Accession: RF00001 - 5S ribosomal RNA
   3039..3076    +  terminator     rrnB T1 terminator (fragment): transcription terminator T1 from the E. coli rrnB gene
