[The description below was written by a language model from this plasmid's Addgene catalogue record and pLannotate feature annotations shown in this document.]
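Description:
pZA-YFP-R5 is a bacterial expression plasmid built on the pZA31 backbone of the modular pZ vector series. It replicates in E. coli from the p15A origin, which gives a low-to-medium copy number and is compatible with ColE1-type plasmids. Selection is by chloramphenicol through a cat (CmR) gene driven by its own promoter and followed by the lambda t0 terminator. A short annotated match to the RSF origin next to p15A is only a fragment and probably reflects sequence similarity rather than a second functional origin.

The payload is a Venus-type yellow fluorescent protein (annotated as closest to mVenus-Q69M) fused at its C terminus, through a 3xGGGGS flexible linker, to the silaffin R5 peptide, a short diatom-derived sequence that binds silica and promotes its precipitation. The linker and R5 segment are not annotated separately, but they fit the unannotated gap between the fluorescent protein coding region and the downstream rrnB T1 terminator. Transcription comes from the PLtetO-1 promoter, a phage lambda PL derivative carrying tet operator sites. It is repressed in hosts that supply TetR and induced with tetracycline analogues, and it is effectively constitutive in strains lacking the repressor. No tetR gene is annotated on the plasmid.

According to the associated publication title, the fusion protein was used for autonomous synthesis of fluorescent silica biodots.

The size information is inconsistent. The catalogue lists a total size smaller than the backbone, the depositor sequence is 2,828 bp, and the repository's sequencing result is 3,082 bp. The longer record contains an extra partial PLtetO-1 promoter, a 5S rRNA segment and a partial rrnB T1 terminator upstream of the expression cassette.
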