Addgene plasmid #106257: pZA-YFP-R5
Purpose: Expresses Venus YFP fused with silaffin-R5 silica affinity peptide under the control of TetO
Depositing lab: Urartu Seker. Depositing organization: Bilkent University. Publication: Autonomous Synthesis of Fluorescent Silica Biodots Using Engineered Fusion Proteins. Olmez TT, Yuca E, Eyupoglu E, Catalak HB, Sahin O, Seker UOS. ACS Omega. 2018 Jan 31;3(1):585-594. doi: 10.1021/acsomega.7b01769. Epub 2018 Jan 18. PubMed 30023783.
Backbone
  Vector backbone: pZA31
  Backbone manufacturer: expressys
  Backbone size w/o insert (bp): 2828
  Total vector size (bp): 2009
  Vector type: Bacterial Expression
Growth in bacteria
  Bacterial resistance: Chloramphenicol, 25 μg/mL
  Growth temperature: 37°C
  Growth strain: DH5alpha
  Copy number: Low Copy
Gene/Insert
  Gene/Insert name: Yellow fluorescent protein (alt name: YFP)
  Insert size (bp): 819
  Promoter: pL-TetO
  Tag / fusion protein: Added silaffin R5 peptide to C terminus of YFP after 3xGGGGS linker (C terminal on insert)
  Cloning method: Gibson Cloning
  Sequencing primers: 5′ AAATACGCCCGGTAGTGATCTT; 3′ GGCCCTCTCACTTCCCTGTTAA
Terms and licenses: Academic/Nonprofit Terms; Industry Terms: Not Available to Industry
How to cite: pZA-YFP-R5 was a gift from Urartu Seker (Addgene plasmid # 106257 ; http://n2t.net/addgene:106257 ; RRID:Addgene_106257)
